Addgene plasmid #35020: p6642 MSCV-P C-FlagHA 6bE7-Kozak
Depositing lab: Peter Howley. Depositing organization: Harvard Medical School. Publication: Systematic identification of interactions between host cell proteins and E7 oncoproteins from diverse human papillomaviruses. White EA, Sowa ME, Tan MJ, Jeudy S, Hayes SD, Santha S, Munger K, Harper JW, Howley PM. Proc Natl Acad Sci U S A. 2012 Jan 9. 10.1073/pnas.1116776109 PubMed 22232672.
Backbone
  Vector backbone: MSCV-P C-FlagHA
  Backbone size w/o insert (bp): 8700
  Vector type: Mammalian Expression, Retroviral
  Selectable markers: Puromycin
Growth in bacteria
  Bacterial resistance: Ampicillin, 100 μg/mL
  Growth temperature: 37°C
  Growth strain: DH5alpha
  Copy number: Unknown
Gene/Insert
  Gene/Insert name: HPV6b E7
  Species: HPV 6b
  Insert size (bp): 300
  Entrez Gene: E7 (a.k.a. HPV6bgp2)
  Promoter: MSCV LTR
  Tag / fusion protein: HA (C terminal on backbone); FLAG (C terminal on backbone)
  Cloning method: Gateway Cloning
  Sequencing primers: 5′ 5' CTACATCGTGACCTGGGAAGC 3'
Terms and licenses: Academic/Nonprofit Terms; Industry Terms: Not Available to Industry
How to cite: p6642 MSCV-P C-FlagHA 6bE7-Kozak was a gift from Peter Howley (Addgene plasmid # 35020 ; http://n2t.net/addgene:35020 ; RRID:Addgene_35020)
