[The description below was written by a language model from this plasmid's Addgene catalogue record.]
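Description:
p6642 MSCV-P C-FlagHA 6bE7-Kozak is a retroviral mammalian expression plasmid built on the MSCV-P C-FlagHA backbone (about 8.7 kb without insert), a murine stem cell virus-derived vector. It is propagated in E. coli under ampicillin selection, and it carries a puromycin resistance marker so that transduced or transfected mammalian cells can be selected. The record does not give the copy number or the bacterial origin of replication, and no feature table is provided, so details such as the promoter driving the puromycin cassette are not stated.

The insert is the E7 open reading frame of human papillomavirus type 6b (roughly 300 bp), introduced by Gateway recombination cloning. Expression is driven by the MSCV long terminal repeat, which serves as the promoter in the integrated provirus as well as supplying the retroviral elements needed for packaging and integration. The backbone contributes FLAG and HA epitopes fused in tandem to the C terminus of E7, and the name indicates that a Kozak consensus was included upstream of the start codon to favour efficient translation initiation.

When the plasmid is supplied to a retroviral packaging system, the resulting virus can be used to generate puromycin-selected cell populations that stably express the tagged HPV6b E7 protein. The dual FLAG-HA tag suits immunodetection and affinity purification, consistent with the associated study, which systematically identified host cell proteins that interact with E7 oncoproteins from diverse human papillomavirus types. This construct represents the HPV6b member of that E7 set.
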