>Addgene plasmid #35020 | p6642 MSCV-P C-FlagHA 6bE7-Kozak | addgene partial sequence | sequence record 44358 | MSCV-LTR-5 5'-CTACATCGTGACCTGGGAAGC-3'
CGTTGCCCTCTGGGTAGCCCTTTGTCACCCTAAGCCTCCGCCTCCTCTTCCTCCATCCGCCCCGTCTCTC
CCCCTTGAACCTCCTCGTTCGACCCCGCCTCGATCCTCCCTTTATCCAGCCCTCACTCCTTCTCTAGGCG
CCGGAATTAGATCTAATACGACTCACTATAGGGAGACCCAAGCTGGCTAGTTAAGCTATCAACAAGTTTG
TACAAAAAAGTTGGCACCATGCATGGAAGACATGTTACCCTAAAGGATATTGTATTAGACCTGCAACCTC
CAGACCCTGTAGGGTTACATTGCTATGAGCAATTAGTAGACAGCTCAGAAGATGAGGTGGACGAAGTGGA
CGGACAAGATTCACAACCTTTAAAACAACATTTCCAAATAGTGACCTGTTGCTGTGGATGTGACAGCAAC
GTTCGACTGGTTGTGCAGTGTACAGAAACAGACATCAGAGAAGTGCAACAGCTTCTGTTGGGAACACTAA
ACATAGTGTGTCCCATCTGCGCACCGAAGACCCCAACTTTCTTGTACAAAGTGGTTGATCTAGAGGGCCC
GCGGTTCGAACTCGAGGACTACAAGGACGACGATGACAAGTCGGCCGCTGGAGGATACCCCTACGACGTG
CCCGACTACGCCTAGAATTCTACCGGGTAGGGGAGGCGCTTTTCCCAAGGCAGTCTGGAGCATGCGCTTT
AGCAGCCCCGCTGGGCACTTGGCGCTACACAAGTGGCCTCTGGCCTCGCACACATTCCACATCCACCGGT
AGGCGCCAACCGGCTCCGTTCTTTGGTGGCCCCTTCGCGCCACCTTCTACTCCTCCCCTAGTCAGGAAGT
TCCCCCCCGCCCC
